Addgene plasmid #57961: mOrange2-H2A-10
Purpose: Localization: Nucleus/Histones, Excitation: 549, Emission: 565
Depositing lab: Michael Davidson. Depositing organization: Florida State University, Tallahassee.
Backbone
  Vector backbone: mOrange2
  Backbone size w/o insert (bp): 4750
  Vector type: Mammalian Expression
  Selectable markers: Neomycin (select with G418)
Growth in bacteria
  Bacterial resistance: Kanamycin, 50 μg/mL
  Growth temperature: 37°C
  Growth strain: DH5alpha
  Copy number: High Copy
Gene/Insert
  Gene/Insert name: H2A (alt names: Human Histone H2A; NM_003509.2)
  Species: H. sapiens (human)
  Entrez Gene: H2AC13 (a.k.a. H2A/c, H2AC11, H2AC15, H2AC16, H2AC17, H2AFC, HIST1H2AI)
  Promoter: CMV
  Tag / fusion protein: mOrange2
  Cloning method: Unknown
  Sequencing primers: 5′ CMV-F; 3′ SV40pA-R
Terms and licenses: Academic/Nonprofit Terms; Industry Terms: Not Available to Industry
Depositor comments: H. sapiens (human) Histone H2A. Excitation = 549; Emission = 565
How to cite: mOrange2-H2A-10 was a gift from Michael Davidson (Addgene plasmid # 57961 ; http://n2t.net/addgene:57961 ; RRID:Addgene_57961)
