[The description below was written by a language model from this plasmid's Addgene catalogue record.]
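Description:
mOrange2-H2A-10 is a mammalian expression plasmid that produces human histone H2A (the H2AC13/HIST1H2AI gene) fused to the orange fluorescent protein mOrange2. It is built on an mOrange2 fusion backbone of about 4.75 kb before insertion of the histone sequence. It is maintained in E. coli as a high-copy plasmid under kanamycin selection. A neomycin resistance marker allows G418 selection of transfected mammalian cells, so stable lines can be derived as well as transient expressors. No feature table accompanies the record, so the origin of replication, the exact polyadenylation signal and the promoters driving the resistance marker are not explicitly listed. The 3′ sequencing primer does suggest an SV40 polyadenylation region downstream of the fusion.

Expression of the fusion is driven by the CMV promoter, a strong constitutive promoter in most mammalian cell types. The record does not state whether mOrange2 sits at the N- or C-terminus of H2A. It also does not explain the "10" in the name; this may refer to the length of a linker between the two parts, but that is not confirmed. The cloning method is recorded as unknown.

Because H2A is a core nucleosome component, the fusion is incorporated into chromatin and labels the nucleus. The stated purpose is a nucleus/histone localization marker, with excitation at 549 nm and emission at 565 nm. Constructs of this kind are typically used in fluorescence microscopy to visualize nuclei and chromatin in living or fixed cells. They can also serve as an orange-channel counterpart to green or far-red markers in multicolour imaging.
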