>Addgene plasmid #57961 | mOrange2-H2A-10 | depositor partial sequence | sequence record 89109 | insert sequence
GACGTCAGATCCGCTAGCCGCCACCATG
[387 nt withheld, positions 29-415]
TCGGGAAGCACGGATCCACCGGTCGCCACCATGGTGAGCAAGGGCGAGGAGAATAACATGGCCATCATCA
AGGAGTTCATGCGCTTCAAGGTGCGCATGGAGGGCTCCGTGAACGGCCACGAGTTCGAGATCGAGGGCGA
GGGCGAGGGCCGCCCCTACGAGGGCTTTCAGACCGCTAAGCTGAAGGTGACCAAGGGTGGCCCCCTGCCC
TTCGCCTGGGACATCCTGTCCCCTCATTTCACCTACGGCTCCAAGGCCTACGTGAAGCACCCCGCCGACA
TCCCCGACTACTTCAAGCTGTCCTTCCCCGAGGGCTTCAAGTGGGAGCGCGTGATGAACTACGAGGACGG
CGGCGTGGTGACCGTGACCCAGGACTCCTCCCTGCAGGACGGCGAGTTCATCTACAAGGTGAAGCTGCGC
GGCACCAACTTCCCCTCCGACGGCCCCGTGATGCAGAAGAAGACCATGGGCTGGGAGGCCTCCTCCGAGC
GGATGTACCCCGAGGACGGTGCCCTGAAGGGCAAGATCAAGATGAGGCTGAAGCTGAAGGACGGCGGCCA
CTACACCTCCGAGGTCAAGACCACCTACAAGGCCAAGAAGCCCGTGCAGCTGCCCGGCGCCTACATCGTC
GACATCAAGTTGGACATCACCTCCCACAACGAGGACTACACCATCGTGGAACAGTACGAACGCGCCGAGG
GCCGCCACTCCACCGGCGGCATGGACGAGCTGTACAAGTAAGCGGCCGCGACTCTAGATCATAATCAGCC
ATACCACATT
