>Addgene plasmid #57961 | mOrange2-H2A-10 | addgene partial sequence | sequence record 122925 | Mombaerts mRFPup 5'-GTGGCCGTTCACGGAGCCCTCCATG-3'
ACTCCTTGATGATGGCCATGTTATTCTCCTCGCCCTTGCTCACCATGGTGGCGACCGGTGGATCCGTGCT
TCCCGA
[387 nt withheld, positions 77-463]
CATGGTGGCGGCTAGCGGATCTGACGGTTCACTAAACCAGCTCTGCTTATATAGACCTCCCACCGTACAC
GCCTACCGCCCATTTGCGTCAATGGGGCGGAGTTGTTACGACATTTTGGAAAGTCCCGTTGATTTTGGTG
CCAAAACAAACTCCCATTGACGTCAATGGGGTGGAGACTTGGAAATCCCCGTGAGTCAAACCGCTATCCA
CGCCCATTGATGTACTGCCAAAACCGCATCACCATGGTAATAGCGATGACTAATACGTAGATGTACTGCC
AAGTAGGAAAGTCCCATAAGGTCATGTACTGGGCATAATGCCAGGCGGGCCATTTACCGTCATTGACGTC
AATAGGGGGCGTACTTGGCATATGATACACTTGATGTACTGCCAAGTGGGCAGTTTACCGTAAATACTCC
ACCCATTGACGTCAATG
